Addgene plasmid #239921: LLP999
Purpose: sgRNA compatible with TCTP-SynPro-08 and CaMV 35S-SynPro-04 as Level-0 part (Golden Gate cloning)
Depositing lab: Ryan Lister. Depositing organization: University of Western Australia. Publication: CRISPRi-based circuits to control gene expression in plants. Khan MA, Herring G, Zhu JY, Oliva M, Fourie E, Johnston B, Zhang Z, Potter J, Pineda L, Pflueger J, Swain T, Pflueger C, Lloyd JPB, Secco D, Small I, Kidd BN, Lister R. Nat Biotechnol. 2025 Mar;43(3):416-430. doi: 10.1038/s41587-024-02236-w. Epub 2024 May 20. PubMed 38769424.
Backbone
  Vector backbone: pAGM9121
  Vector type: Synthetic Biology
Growth in bacteria
  Bacterial resistance: Spectinomycin, 50 μg/mL
  Growth temperature: 30°C
  Growth strain: DH5alpha
  Copy number: High Copy
Gene/Insert
  Gene/Insert name: sgRNA
  gRNA/shRNA sequence: Unspecified
  Species: Synthetic
  Mutation: N/A
  Cloning method: Restriction Enzyme; 5′ cloning site Unknown (unknown if destroyed)
Terms and licenses: Academic/Nonprofit Terms; Industry Terms: Not Available to Industry
How to cite: LLP999 was a gift from Ryan Lister (Addgene plasmid # 239921 ; http://n2t.net/addgene:239921 ; RRID:Addgene_239921)
