[The description below was written by a language model from this plasmid's Addgene catalogue record and pLannotate feature annotations shown in this document.]
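Description:
LLP999 is a small (about 2.2 kb) Level-0 parts plasmid for Golden Gate modular cloning, built on the pAGM9121 backbone and classed as a synthetic biology vector. It is maintained in E. coli as a high-copy plasmid through a ColE1/pUC-type origin of replication and is selected with spectinomycin. The resistance comes from an aadA (SmR) aminoglycoside adenylyltransferase gene, which also confers streptomycin resistance. The annotation places a fragment of a class 1 integron Pc promoter and a short remnant of a gentamicin acetyltransferase gene just upstream of it. These are most likely leftovers of the integron-derived resistance cassette rather than functional parts of their own.

The payload is a synthetic single guide RNA. The only insert feature annotated is the Streptococcus pyogenes Cas9 guide RNA scaffold, a short element sitting just after the origin. The spacer sequence is listed as unspecified, and the feature table shows no promoter or terminator for the guide, which fits a Level-0 part that supplies only the sgRNA module and is combined with regulatory parts in later assembly steps. The cloning sites used are also not recorded.

According to the record, this sgRNA is compatible with two synthetic promoters, TCTP-SynPro-08 and CaMV 35S-SynPro-04, meaning it is the guide matched to those engineered promoters. The associated work concerns CRISPRi-based circuits for controlling gene expression in plants. The part would therefore be assembled into higher-level transcription units, where the guide presumably directs a Cas9-derived repressor to these promoters as one component of a programmable gene circuit.
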