Features (pLannotate 1.2.2; 5 found; start..end, strand, type, name):
     23..46      +  promoter       Pc promoter (fragment): intI1 (promoter lies within the coding sequence); class 1 integron promoter
    222..278     +  CDS            GmR (fragment): gentamycin acetyltransferase; aacC1; confers resistance to gentamycin
    289..1076    +  CDS            SmR (fragment): aminoglycoside adenylyltransferase (Murphy, 1985); aadA; confers resistance to spectinomycin and streptomycin
   1417..2005    +  rep_origin     ori: high-copy-number ColE1/pMB1/pBR322/pUC origin of replication
   2098..2173    +  misc_RNA       gRNA scaffold: guide RNA scaffold for the Streptococcus pyogenes CRISPR/Cas9 system
>Addgene plasmid #239921 | LLP999 | addgene full sequence | sequence record 486312 | Addgene NGS Result
GTGCCGAGGCACGAACCCAGTGGACATAAGCCTGTTCGGTTCGTAAGCTGTAATGCAAGTAGCGTATGCG
CTCACGCAACTGGTCCAGAACCTTGACCGAACGCAGCGGTGGTAACGGCGCAGTGGCGGTTTTCATGGCT
TGTTATGACTGTTTTTTTGGGGTACAGTCTATGCCTCGGGCATCCAAGCAGCAAGCGCGTTACGCCGTGG
GTCGATGTTTGATGTTATGGAGCAGCAACGATGTTACGCAGCAGGGCAGTCGCCCTAAAACAAAGTTAAA
CATCATGGGGGAAGCGGTGATCGCCGAAGTATCGACTCAACTATCAGAGGTAGTTGGCGTCATCGAGCGC
CATCTCGAACCGACGTTGCTGGCCGTACATTTGTACGGCTCCGCAGTGGATGGCGGCCTGAAGCCACACA
GCGATATTGATTTGCTGGTTACGGTGACCGTAAGGCTTGATGAAACAACGCGGCGAGCTTTGATCAACGA
CCTTTTGGAAACTTCGGCTTCCCCTGGAGAGAGCGAGATTCTCCGCGCTGTAGAAGTCACCATTGTTGTG
CACGACGACATCATTCCGTGGCGTTATCCAGCTAAGCGCGAACTGCAATTTGGAGAATGGCAGCGCAATG
ACATTCTTGCAGGTATCTTCGAGCCAGCCACGATCGACATTGATCTGGCTATCTTGCTGACAAAAGCAAG
AGAACATAGCGTTGCCTTGGTAGGTCCAGCGGCGGAGGAACTCTTTGATCCGGTTCCTGAACAGGATCTA
TTTGAGGCGCTAAATGAAACCTTAACGCTATGGAACTCGCCGCCCGACTGGGCTGGCGATGAGCGAAATG
TAGTGCTTACGTTGTCCCGCATTTGGTACAGCGCAGTAACCGGCAAAATCGCGCCGAAGGATGTCGCTGC
CGACTGGGCAATGGAGCGCCTGCCGGCCCAGTATCAGCCCGTCATACTTGAAGCTAGACAGGCTTATCTT
GGACAAGAAGAAGATCGCTTGGCCTCGCGCGCAGATCAGTTGGAAGAATTTGTCCATTACGTGAAAGGCG
AGATCACCAAGGTAGTCGGCAAATAATGTCTAGCTAGAAATTCGTTCAAGCCGACGCCGCTTCGCGGCGC
GGCTTAACTCAAGCGTTAGATGCACTAAGCACATAATTGCTCACAGCCAAACTATCAGGTCAAGTCTGCT
TTTATTATTTTTAAGCGTGCATAATAAGCCCTACACAAATTGGGAGATATATCATGCTGTCAGACCAAGT
TTACTCATATATACTTTAGATTGATTTAAAACTTCATTTTTAATTTAAAAGGATCTAGGTGAAGATCCTT
TTTGATAATCTCATGACCAAAATCCCTTAACGTGAGTTTTCGTTCCACTGAGCGTCAGACCCCGTAGAAA
AGATCAAAGGATCTTCTTGAGATCCTTTTTTTCTGCGCGTAATCTGCTGCTTGCAAACAAAAAAACCACC
GCTACCAGCGGTGGTTTGTTTGCCGGATCAAGAGCTACCAACTCTTTTTCCGAAGGTAACTGGCTTCAGC
AGAGCGCAGATACCAAATACTGTTCTTCTAGTGTAGCCGTAGTTAGGCCACCACTTCAAGAACTCTGTAG
CACCGCCTACATACCTCGCTCTGCTAATCCTGTTACCAGTGGCTGCTGCCAGTGGCGATAAGTCGTGTCT
TACCGGGTTGGACTCAAGACGATAGTTACCGGATAAGGCGCAGCGGTCGGGCTGAACGGGGGGTTCGTGC
ACACAGCCCAGCTTGGAGCGAACGACCTACACCGAACTGAGATACCTACAGCGTGAGCTATGAGAAAGCG
CCACGCTTCCCGAAGGGAGAAAGGCGGACAGGTATCCGGTAAGCGGCAGGGTCGGAACAGGAGAGCGCAC
GAGGGAGCTTCCAGGGGGAAACGCCTGGTATCTTTATAGTCCTGTCGGGTTTCGCCACCTCTGACTTGAG
CGTCGATTTTTGTGATGCTCGTCAGGGGGGCGGAGCCTATGGAAAAACGCCAGCAACGCGGCCTTTTTAC
GGTTCCTGCACTCTGTGGTCTCATACTGTTCACTGCCGTATAGGCAGGCAACCCACAAATATCCAGTGTT
TTAGAGCTAGAAATAGCAAGTTAAAATAAGGCTAGTCCGTTATCAACTTGAAAAAGTGGCACCGAGTCGG
TGCGTTCACTGCCGTATAGGCAGGCTTCGAGACCACGAA
